>Addgene plasmid #90117 | p5Eclec14aE1 | addgene full sequence | sequence record 178515 | Addgene NGS Result
AAAGGATCTTCTTGAGATCCTTTTTTTCTGCGCGTAATCTGCTGCTTGCAAACAAAAAAACCACCGCTAC
CAGCGGTGGTTTGTTTGCCGGATCAAGAGCTACCAACTCTTTTTCCGAAGGTAACTGGCTTCAGCAGAGC
GCAGATACCAAATACTGTTCTTCTAGTGTAGCCGTAGTTAGGCCACCACTTCAAGAACTCTGTAGCACCG
CCTACATACCTCGCTCTGCTAATCCTGTTACCAGTGGCTGCTGCCAGTGGCGATAAGTCGTGTCTTACCG
GGTTGGACTCAAGACGATAGTTACCGGATAAGGCGCAGCGGTCGGGCTGAACGGGGGGTTCGTGCACACA
GCCCAGCTTGGAGCGAACGACCTACACCGAACTGAGATACCTACAGCGTGAGCTATGAGAAAGCGCCACG
CTTCCCGAAGGGAGAAAGGCGGACAGGTATCCGGTAAGCGGCAGGGTCGGAACAGGAGAGCGCACGAGGG
AGCTTCCAGGGGGAAACGCCTGGTATCTTTATAGTCCTGTCGGGTTTCGCCACCTCTGACTTGAGCGTCG
ATTTTTGTGATGCTCGTCAGGGGGGCGGAGCCTATGGAAAAACGCCAGCAACGCGGCCTTTTTACGGTTC
CTGGCCTTTTGCTGGCCTTTTGCTCACATGTTCTTTCCTGCGTTATCCCCTGATTCTGTGGATAACCGTA
TTACCGCCTTTGAGTGAGCTGATACCGCTCGCCGCAGCCGAACGACCGAGCGCAGCGAGTCAGTGAGCGA
GGAAGCGGAAGAGCGCCCAATACGCAAACCGCCTCTCCCCGCGCGTTGGCCGATTCATTAATGCAGCTGG
CACGACAGGTTTCCCGACTGGAAAGCGGGCAGTGAGCGCAACGCAATTAATACGCGTACCGCTAGCCAGG
AAGAGTTTGTAGAAACGCAAAAAGGCCATCCGTCAGGATGGCCTTCTGCTTAGTTTGATGCCTGGCAGTT
TATGGCGGGCGTCCTGCCCGCCACCCTCCGGGCCGTTGCTTCACAACGTTCAAATCCGCTCCCGGCGGAT
TTGTCCTACTCAGGAGAGCGTTCACCGACAAACAACAGATAAAACGAAAGGCCCAGTCTTCCGACTGAGC
CTTTCGTTTTATTTGATGCCTGGCAGTTCCCTACTCTCGCGTTAACGCTAGCATGGATGTTTTCCCAGTC
ACGACGTTGTAAAACGACGGCCAGTCTTAAGCTCGGGCCCGAGTTAACGCTACCATGGAGCTCCAAATAA
TGATTTTATTTTGACTGATAGTGACCTGTTCGTTGCAACAAATTGATAAGCAATGCTTTTTTATAATGCC
AACTTTGTATAGAAAAGTTGTCATTGTTGTTTAAAAAAGCAGCGAGCTCTCGTAATAAAACACCTGTATC
ACCTTCATTTCAACTTTCCTTCTTTGTTCTTTCTAGGCATACTTGTAGCTCCTTTTCCTGTTACCCATAA
TTCCATTTCCTGTCCTTCTTCCCCACCCCCCTGGCTCTCTAGACTGCAGAACAGAGAGTCGAGTGCTCCT
GCAACCTCACTTCCTGCCATTCAGAGCCGTTTCCTCCAGGAAGCATCTGCTGCTCTCTCATGAAGCGGCC
TGTTGGAGGAACAGAATAATAATACGGTGTTAGTCATGGGACATTCAACACCACATTAGTCCCATGTGAG
CTCTTGAAAACACACGCGGAGGTCAATCAACACGCATTTGAAACTGACAGCGTTGAGTGCGACATGTAAA
CACAGAGGTATAGTACTACTGTAAAGAACAATCCCTGATGTAATGAGCAACGCTTCCTGGTATTTTTCCC
AGAGTTGTTTTGTTACAGACACAATGAACAAGTCAAAGCAAGTTTGTACAAAAAAGTTGAACGAGAAACG
TAAAATGATATAAATATCAATATATTAAATTAGATTTTGCATAAAAAACAGACTACATAATACTGTAAAA
CACAACATATGCAGTCACTATGAACCAACTACTTAGATGGTATTAGTGACCTGTAGAATTCGAGCTCTAG
AGCTGCAGGGCGGCCGCGATATCCCCTATAGTGAGTCGTATTACATGGTCATAGCTGTTTCCTGGCAGCT
CTGGCCCGTGTCTCAAAATCTCTGATGTTACATTGCACAAGATAAAAATATATCATCATGAACAATAAAA
CTGTCTGCTTACATAAACAGTAATACAAGGGGTGTTATGAGCCATATTCAACGGGAAACGTCGAGGCCGC
GATTAAATTCCAACATGGATGCTGATTTATATGGGTATAAATGGGCTCGCGATAATGTCGGGCAATCAGG
TGCGACAATCTATCGCTTGTATGGGAAGCCCGATGCGCCAGAGTTGTTTCTGAAACATGGCAAAGGTAGC
GTTGCCAATGATGTTACAGATGAGATGGTCAGACTAAACTGGCTGACGGAATTTATGCCTCTTCCGACCA
TCAAGCATTTTATCCGTACTCCTGATGATGCATGGTTACTCACCACTGCGATCCCCGGAAAAACAGCATT
CCAGGTATTAGAAGAATATCCTGATTCAGGTGAAAATATTGTTGATGCGCTGGCAGTGTTCCTGCGCCGG
TTGCATTCGATTCCTGTTTGTAATTGTCCTTTTAACAGCGATCGCGTATTTCGTCTCGCTCAGGCGCAAT
CACGAATGAATAACGGTTTGGTTGATGCGAGTGATTTTGATGACGAGCGTAATGGCTGGCCTGTTGAACA
AGTCTGGAAAGAAATGCATAAACTTTTGCCATTCTCACCGGATTCAGTCGTCACTCATGGTGATTTCTCA
CTTGATAACCTTATTTTTGACGAGGGGAAATTAATAGGTTGTATTGATGTTGGACGAGTCGGAATCGCAG
ACCGATACCAGGATCTTGCCATCCTATGGAACTGCCTCGGTGAGTTTTCTCCTTCATTACAGAAACGGCT
TTTTCAAAAATATGGTATTGATAATCCTGATATGAATAAATTGCAGTTTCATTTGATGCTCGATGAGTTT
TTCTAATCAGAATTGGTTAATTGGTTGTAACACTGGCAGAGCATTACGCTGACTTGACGGGACGGCGCAA
GCTCATGACCAAAATCCCTTAACGTGAGTTACGCGTCGTTCCACTGAGCGTCAGACCCCGTAGAAAAGAT
C
Features (pLannotate 1.2.2; 10 found; start..end, strand, type, name):
     12..600     +  rep_origin     ori: high-copy-number ColE1/pMB1/pBR322/pUC origin of replication
    783..875     +  CDS            lacI (fragment): lac repressor; lacI; The lac repressor binds to the lac operator to inhibit transcription in E. coli. This inhibition can be relieved by adding lactose or isopropyl-β-D-thiogalactopyranoside (IPTG).
    930..957     -  terminator     rrnB T2 terminator: transcription terminator T2 from the E. coli rrnB gene
   1089..1132    +  terminator     rrnB T1 terminator: Escherichia coli rrnB; transcription terminator T1 from the E. coli rrnB gene
   1179..1215    -  CDS            lacZα (fragment): LacZα fragment of β-galactosidase; lacZ fragment
   1254..1339    +  protein_bind   attL1 (fragment): mutant version of attL; recombination site for the Gateway® LR reaction LR Clonase™
   1330..1350    +  protein_bind   attB4: mutant version of attB; core recombination site for the Gateway® BP reaction BP Clonase™
   1859..1982    +  protein_bind   attR1: mutant version of attR; recombination site for the Gateway® LR reaction LR Clonase™
   2055..2073    -  promoter       T7 promoter: promoter for bacteriophage T7 RNA polymerase
   2207..3016    +  CDS            KanR: aminoglycoside phosphotransferase; aph(3')-Ia; confers resistance to kanamycin in bacteria or G418 (Geneticin®) in eukaryotes
