[The description below was written by a language model from this plasmid's Addgene catalogue record and pLannotate feature annotations shown in this document.]
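Description:
p5Eclec14aE1 is a 5' Gateway entry clone of about 3.15 kb, built in the pDONR P4-P1r donor backbone and maintained in E. coli. It replicates from a high-copy ColE1/pUC-type origin and is selected with kanamycin through an aminoglycoside phosphotransferase (KanR) gene. Although the catalogue lists the vector type as bacterial expression, the plasmid is a cloning intermediate rather than an expression vector. The backbone carries the rrnB T1 and T2 transcription terminators, which insulate the cloning site from read-through transcription, plus a T7 promoter and short lacI and lacZα fragments that appear to be backbone remnants.

The insert, clec14aE1, is a zebrafish (Danio rerio) non-coding sequence described as an endothelial-specific enhancer of the clec14a gene. It was introduced by Gateway recombination and lies in the roughly 500 bp interval between the annotated recombination sites. The automated annotation labels the upstream site as a partial attL1 overlapping an attB4 core, and the downstream site as attR1. This pattern fits the attL4/attR1 configuration expected of a 5' entry clone made in pDONR P4-P1r, with the upstream label reflecting similarity among attL variants. The enhancer itself is not annotated in the feature table, and no minimal promoter or reporter is recorded in this plasmid.

In multisite Gateway LR reactions, a 5' entry clone of this kind is combined with middle and 3' entry clones and a destination vector, placing the enhancer upstream of a chosen reporter or transgene. The record links the construct to work identifying developmentally active endothelial enhancers in zebrafish, so its likely use is in assembling reporter transgenes to test or exploit endothelial-specific expression.
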