Addgene plasmid #90117: p5Eclec14aE1
Purpose: 5' Gateway entry clone containing endothelial specific enhancer sequence of clec14a
Depositing lab: Nathan Lawson. Publication: Robust Identification of Developmentally Active Endothelial Enhancers in Zebrafish Using FANS-Assisted ATAC-Seq. Quillien A, Abdalla M, Yu J, Ou J, Zhu LJ, Lawson ND. Cell Rep. 2017 Jul 18;20(3):709-720. doi: 10.1016/j.celrep.2017.06.070. PubMed 28723572.
Backbone
  Vector backbone: pDONR P4-P1r
  Vector type: Bacterial Expression
Growth in bacteria
  Bacterial resistance: Kanamycin, 50 μg/mL
  Growth temperature: 37°C
  Growth strain: DH5alpha
  Copy number: High Copy
Gene/Insert
  Gene/Insert name: clec14aE1
  Species: D. rerio (zebrafish)
  Cloning method: Gateway Cloning
Terms and licenses: Academic/Nonprofit Terms; Industry Terms: Not Available to Industry
How to cite: p5Eclec14aE1 was a gift from Nathan Lawson (Addgene plasmid # 90117 ; http://n2t.net/addgene:90117 ; RRID:Addgene_90117)
